>Addgene plasmid #127919 | pBirA-P19 | addgene full sequence | sequence record 248755 | Addgene NGS Result
TAGCTGGGCAATGGAATCCGAGGAGGTTTCCCGAAATTACCCTTTGTTGAAAAGTCTCAATAGCCCTTTG
GTCTTCTGAGACTGTATCTTTGACATTTTTGGAGTAGGGGGGTACCGAGCTCGAATTCTTAATCGCAACC
TGCAGCATATAACTACTGTATGTGCTATGGTATGGACTATGGAATATGATTAAAGATAAGATGGGCTCAT
AGAGTAAAACGAGGCGAGGGACCTATAAACCTCCCTTCTGAGACTTTTCAACAAAGGGTAATATCCGGAA
ACCTCCTCGGATTCCATTGCCCAGCTATCTGTCACTTTATTGTGAAGATAGTGGAAAAGGAAGGTGGCTC
CTACAAATGCCATCATTGCGATAAAGGAAAGGCCATCGTTGAAGATGCCTCTGCCGACAGTGGTCCCAAA
GATGGACCCCCACCCCACGAGGAGCATCGTGGAAAAAGAAGACGTTCCAACCACGTCTTCAAAGCAAGTG
GATTGATGTGATATCTCCACTGACGTAAGGGATGACGCACAATCCCACTATCCTTCGCAAGACCCTTCCT
CTATATAAGGAAGTTCATTTCATTTGGAGAGGAAGATCAAATCAGCAGGAAAATCAAGAACCAAAAGTCT
CCCGAAAAGCAACGAACAATGAAAGATAATACAGTTCCCCTCAAACTTATCGCACTTCTGGCAAACGGGG
AATTTCACTCTGGAGAACAACTTGGAGAGACTTTGGGTATGTCACGGGCGGCAATCAACAAACATATACA
GACTTTGCGGGACTGGGGAGTGGACGTGTTTACAGTTCCTGGTAAAGGATATAGCCTGCCCGAGCCAATA
CAACTTCTGAACGCGAAACAGATTCTGGGTCAGTTGGACGGCGGTAGCGTTGCCGTCTTGCCTGTGATAG
ATTCAACCAACCAGTATCTTCTCGACAGGATAGGAGAATTGAAATCGGGTGACGCCTGTATCGCTGAATA
TCAACAGGCAGGCCGCGGTCGGAGGGGTAGAAAGTGGTTCTCCCCCTTTGGGGCCAATCTTTACCTGTCC
ATGTTCTGGCGGTTGGAACAGGGGCCGGCAGCGGCAATCGGACTTTCCCTTGTCATAGGGATAGTCATGG
CTGAAGTCCTCCGCAAGTTGGGCGCGGACAAGGTCAGAGTGAAGTGGCCGAACGACCTCTACTTGCAGGA
CAGAAAACTGGCCGGCATTTTGGTGGAACTTACGGGCAAGACGGGCGACGCCGCTCAGATTGTTATTGGA
GCTGGTATTAATATGGCGATGAGAAGAGTGGAAGAATCTGTTGTTAATCAAGGTTGGATTACCTTGCAGG
AAGCTGGCATAAACTTGGATAGAAATACGTTGGCTGCTATGTTGATTAGAGAATTGCGGGCAGCGTTGGA
ACTCTTCGAACAGGAAGGACTGGCACCTTATTTGTCGAGGTGGGAGAAGCTCGACAACTTCATTAACAGG
CCGGTTAAGCTGATAATTGGGGACAAGGAAATTTTCGGTATCAGCAGGGGTATCGACAAACAGGGTGCCC
TGCTCCTTGAACAGGACGGAATTATCAAGCCGTGGATGGGTGGAGAGATTTCTCTCAGATCCGCAGAAAA
ATAGCGGCCATGCTAGAGTCCGCAAAAATCACCAGTCTCTCTCTACAAATCTATCTCTCTCTATTTTTCT
CCAGAATAATGTGTGAGTAGTTCCCAGATAAGGGAATTAGGGTTCTTATAGGGTTTCGCTCATGTGTTGA
GCATATAAGAAACCCTTAGTATGTATTTGTATTTGTAAAATACTTCTATCAATAAAATTTCTAATTCCTA
AAACCAAAATCCAGTGACCTGTCGGACTACACAATCGTCGAACGGCAGGCGTGCAAACTTGGCGTAATCA
TGGTCATAGCTGTTTCCTGTGTGAAATTGTTATCCGCTCACAATTCCACACAACATACGAGCCGGAAGCA
TAAAGTGTAAAGCCTGGGGTGCCTAATGAGTGAGCTAACTCACATTAATTGCGTTGCGCTCACTGCCCGC
TTTCCAGTCGGGAAACCTGTCGTGCCAGCTGCATTAATGAATCGGCCAACGCGCGGGGAGAGGCGGTTTG
CGTATTGGGCGCTCTTCCGCTTCCTCGCTCACTGACTCGCTGCGCTCGGTCGTTCGGCTGCGGCGAGCGG
TATCAGCTCACTCAAAGGCGGTAATACGGTTATCCACAGAATCAGGGGATAACGCAGGAAAGAACATGTG
AGCAAAAGGCCAGCAAAAGGCCAGGAACCGTAAAAAGGCCGCGTTGCTGGCGTTTTTCCATAGGCTCCGC
CCCCCTGACGAGCATCACAAAAATCGACGCTCAAGTCAGAGGTGGCGAAACCCGACAGGACTATAAAGAT
ACCAGGCGTTTCCCCCTGGAAGCTCCCTCGTGCGCTCTCCTGTTCCGACCCTGCCGCTTACCGGATACCT
GTCCGCCTTTCTCCCTTCGGGAAGCGTGGCGCTTTCTCATAGCTCACGCTGTAGGTATCTCAGTTCGGTG
TAGGTCGTTCGCTCCAAGCTGGGCTGTGTGCACGAACCCCCCGTTCAGCCCGACCGCTGCGCCTTATCCG
GTAACTATCGTCTTGAGTCCAACCCGGTAAGACACGACTTATCGCCACTGGCAGCAGCCACTGGTAACAG
GATTAGCAGAGCGAGGTATGTAGGCGGTGCTACAGAGTTCTTGAAGTGGTGGCCTAACTACGGCTACACT
AGAAGAACAGTATTTGGTATCTGCGCTCTGCTGAAGCCAGTTACCTTCGGAAAAAGAGTTGGTAGCTCTT
GATCCGGCAAACAAACCACCGCTGGTAGCGGTGGTTTTTTTGTTTGCAAGCAGCAGATTACGCGCAGAAA
AAAAGGATCTCAAGAAGATCCTTTGATCTTTTCTACGGGGTCTGACGCTCAGTGGAACGAAAACTCACGT
TAAGGGATTTTGGTCATGAGATTATCAAAAAGGATCTTCACCTAGATCCTTTTAAATTAAAAATGAAGTT
TTAAATCAATCTAAAGTATATATGAGTAAACTTGGTCTGACAGTTACCAATGCTTAATCAGTGAGGCACC
TATCTCAGCGATCTGTCTATTTCGTTCATCCATAGTTGCCTGACTCCCCGTCGTGTAGATAACTACGATA
CGGGAGGGCTTACCATCTGGCCCCAGTGCTGCAATGATACCGCGAGACCCACGCTCACCGGCTCCAGATT
TATCAGCAATAAACCAGCCAGCCGGAAGGGCCGAGCGCAGAAGTGGTCCTGCAACTTTATCCGCCTCCAT
CCAGTCTATTAATTGTTGCCGGGAAGCTAGAGTAAGTAGTTCGCCAGTTAATAGTTTGCGCAACGTTGTT
GCCATTGCTACAGGCATCGTGGTGTCACGCTCGTCGTTTGGTATGGCTTCATTCAGCTCCGGTTCCCAAC
GATCAAGGCGAGTTACATGATCCCCCATGTTGTGCAAAAAAGCGGTTAGCTCCTTCGGTCCTCCGATCGT
TGTCAGAAGTAAGTTGGCCGCAGTGTTATCACTCATGGTTATGGCAGCACTGCATAATTCTCTTACTGTC
ATGCCATCCGTAAGATGCTTTTCTGTGACTGGTGAGTACTCAACCAAGTCATTCTGAGAATAGTGTATGC
GGCGACCGAGTTGCTCTTGCCCGGCGTCAATACGGGATAATACCGCGCCACATAGCAGAACTTTAAAAGT
GCTCATCATTGGAAAACGTTCTTCGGGGCGAAAACTCTCAAGGATCTTACCGCTGTTGAGATCCAGTTCG
ATGTAACCCACTCGTGCACCCAACTGATCTTCAGCATCTTTTACTTTCACCAGCGTTTCTGGGTGAGCAA
AAACAGGAAGGCAAAATGCCGCAAAAAAGGGAATAAGGGCGACACGGAAATGTTGAATACTCATACTCTT
CCTTTTTCAATATTATTGAAGCATTTATCAGGGTTATTGTCTCATGAGCGGATACATATTTGAATGTATT
TAGAAAAATAAACAAATGGGGGTTCCGCGCACATTTCCCCGAAAAGTGCCACCTGACGTCTAAGAAACCA
TTATTATCATGACATTAACCTATAAAAATAGGCGTATCACGAGGCCCTTTCGTCTCGCGCGTTTCGGTGA
TGACGGTGAAAACCTCTGACACATGCAGCTCCCGGAGACGGTCACAGCTTGTCTGTAAGCGGATGCCGGG
AGCAGACAAGCCCGTCAGGGCGCGTCAGCGGGTGTTGGCGGGTGTCGGGGCTGGCTTAACTATGCGGCAT
CAGAGCAGATTGTACTGAGAGTGCACCATATGGAGATCTGGATTTTAGTACTGGATTTTGGTTTTAGGAA
TTAGAAATTTTATTGATAGAAGTATTTTACAAATACAAATACATACTAAGGGTTTCTTATATGCTCAACA
CATGAGCGAAACCCTATAAGAACCCTAATTTCCCTTATCGGGAAACTACTCACACATTATTTATGGAGAA
AATAGAGAGAGATAGATTTGTAGAGAGAGACTGGTGATTTCAGCGTACCGAATTCGAGCTCGCCCTCGAC
TTACTCGCTTTCTTTTTCGAAGGTTTGAGTACCTTCAGGGCATCCTCTTGATACATTACTTTCCACTTCG
ATTGGGGCAAGCTGTAGCAGTTCTTGCTTAGACCGAATTGCCATCTCACAGAGATGCTGAAGAGTTCGAG
ACCCTCCAGAAACGGTGATACTAACTCCTCGAAACCGAATACTATAGGTACATCCGATCTGGTCGAAACC
GAAAAATCGAGATGCTGCATAGTTAACCGAATCTCCCGTCCAAGATCCAAGGACTCTGTGCAGTGAAGCT
TCCGTCCTGTCGTATCTGAGATATCTCTTAAATACAACTTTCCCGAAACCCCAGCTTTCCTTGAAACCAA
GGGGATTATCTTGATTCGAATTCGTCTCATCGTTATGTAGCCGCCACTCAGTCCAACTCGGACTTTCGTC
AGGAAGTTTGAAGGGAGAAGTGGTACCTCCTGATCCTCCATCCCAACGTTCACTGTTAGCTTGTTCCCTA
GCGTCGTTTCCTTGTATAGCTCGTTCCATATCGATTTAAGGGGATCCTCTAGAGTCGAAGCTTGGGCTGT
CCTCTCCAAATGAAATGAACTTCCTTATATAGAGGAAGGGTCTTGCGAAGGATAGTGGGATTGTGCGTCA
TCCCTTACGTCAGTGGAGATGTCACATCAATCCACTTGCTTTGAAGACGTGGTTGGAACGTCTTCTTTTT
CCACGATGCTCCTCGTGGGTGGGGGTCCATCTTTGGGACCACTGTCGGCAGAGGCATCTTGAATGATAGC
CTTTCCTTTATCGCAATGATGGCATTTGTAGGAGCCACCTTCCTTTTCTACTGTCCTTTCGATGAAGTGA
CAGA
Features (pLannotate 1.2.2; 20 found; start..end, strand, type, name):
    110..128     -  misc_feature   MCS (fragment): pUC18/19 multiple cloning site
    145..200     +  terminator     HSP terminator (fragment): efficient transcription terminator from the Arabidopsis thaliana heat shock protein 18.2 gene (Nagaya et al., 2010)
    249..593     +  promoter       CaMV 35S promoter: strong constitutive promoter from cauliflower mosaic virus
    547..593     +  promoter       minimal CaMV 35S promoter: minimal 35S promoter from cauliflower mosaic virus
    649..1611    +  CDS            birA: BIRA_ECOLI - Also known as bioR, dhbB. Experimental evidence at protein level: Swiss-Prot protein existence level 1. Acts both as a biotin--[acetyl-CoA-carboxylase] ligase and a biotin-operon repressor. In the presence of ATP, BirA activates biotin to form the BirA-biotinyl-5'-adenylate (BirA-bio-5'-AMP or holoBirA) complex. HoloBirA can either transfer the biotinyl moiety to the biotin carboxyl carrier protein (BCCP) subunit of acetyl-CoA carboxylase, or bind to the biotin operator site and inhibit transcription of the operon. From Escherichia coli (strain K12).
   1676..1835    +  polyA_signal   CaMV poly(A) signal (fragment): cauliflower mosaic virus polyadenylation signal
   1917..1933    -  protein_bind   lac operator: The lac repressor binds to the lac operator to inhibit transcription in E. coli. This inhibition can be relieved by adding lactose or isopropyl-β-D-thiogalactopyranoside (IPTG). lac repressor encoded by lacI
   1941..1971    -  promoter       lac promoter: promoter for the E. coli lac operon
   1986..2007    -  protein_bind   CAP binding site: CAP binding activates transcription in the presence of cAMP. E. coli catabolite activator protein
   2020..2112    -  CDS            lacI (fragment): lac repressor; lacI; The lac repressor binds to the lac operator to inhibit transcription in E. coli. This inhibition can be relieved by adding lactose or isopropyl-β-D-thiogalactopyranoside (IPTG).
   2295..2883    -  rep_origin     ori: high-copy-number ColE1/pMB1/pBR322/pUC origin of replication
   3054..3914    -  CDS            AmpR: β-lactamase; bla; confers resistance to ampicillin, carbenicillin, and related antibiotics
   3915..4006    -  promoter       AmpR promoter: bla
   4114..4149    +  CDS            rop (fragment): Rop protein, which maintains plasmids at low copy number; rop
   4251..4302    +  misc_feature   bom (fragment): basis of mobility region from pBR322
   4305..4481    -  polyA_signal   CaMV poly(A) signal: cauliflower mosaic virus polyadenylation signal
   4554..5069    -  CDS            P19_TBSVC: Experimental evidence at protein level: Swiss-Prot protein existence level 1. Acts as a suppressor of RNA-mediated gene silencing, also known as post-transcriptional gene silencing (PTGS), a mechanism of plant viral defense that limits the accumulation of viral RNAs. Binds to short interfering RNAs (siRNAs) with high affinity. Acts as a molecular caliper to specifically select siRNAs based on the length of the duplex region of the RNA (By similarity). From Tomato bushy stunt virus (strain Cherry) (TBSV).
   5080..5098    +  misc_feature   MCS (fragment): pUC18/19 multiple cloning site
   5108..59      -  promoter       CaMV 35S promoter (across the origin): strong constitutive promoter from cauliflower mosaic virus
   5110..5156    -  promoter       minimal CaMV 35S promoter: minimal 35S promoter from cauliflower mosaic virus
