[The description below was written by a language model from this plasmid's Addgene catalogue record and pLannotate feature annotations shown in this document.]
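Description:
pBirA-P19 is a plant transient-expression plasmid built on the pMD19-T cloning backbone, intended for delivery into plant protoplasts rather than for stable transformation; no T-DNA borders or plant selectable marker are annotated. In E. coli it is maintained as a high-copy plasmid through a ColE1/pUC-type origin and selected with ampicillin via the β-lactamase gene and its native promoter. Remnants of the pUC-derived backbone (lac promoter and operator, CAP binding site, fragments of lacI, rop, bom and the multiple cloning site) are also present, with no evident role in the plant payload.

The 5.4 kb construct carries two independent expression cassettes in opposite orientations, each driven by a CaMV 35S promoter and ended by a CaMV polyadenylation signal. The first expresses E. coli BirA, the biotin ligase that activates biotin and transfers it to its acceptor substrate; the record lists it as the insert, cloned between NdeI and PstI sites. The second, on the opposite strand with its promoter spanning the sequence origin, expresses P19 from tomato bushy stunt virus, a suppressor of RNA silencing that sequesters siRNAs and so helps sustain high transgene expression. The depositor notes that P19 was taken from pEAQ-HT-DEST1. A short fragment of the Arabidopsis HSP18.2 terminator lies upstream of the BirA promoter.

The stated purpose is transient co-expression of BirA and P19 in protoplasts. The associated publication concerns ChIP-seq profiling of maize transcription factors, which suggests BirA is supplied to biotinylate co-expressed tagged proteins for affinity capture. However, the record does not name the partner constructs or the acceptor tag.
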