Addgene plasmid #127919: pBirA-P19
Purpose: Transient expression of biotin ligase BirA and p19 in plant protoplast
Depositing lab: Silin Zhong. Depositing organization: Chinese University of Hong Kong. Publication: Reconstructing the maize leaf regulatory network using ChIP-seq data of 104 transcription factors. Tu X, Mejia-Guerra MK, Valdes Franco JA, Tzeng D, Chu PY, Shen W, Wei Y, Dai X, Li P, Buckler ES, Zhong S. Nat Commun. 2020 Oct 9;11(1):5089. doi: 10.1038/s41467-020-18832-8. PubMed 33037196.
Backbone
  Vector backbone: pMD19-T
  Vector type: Plant Expression
Growth in bacteria
  Bacterial resistance: Ampicillin, 100 μg/mL
  Growth temperature: 37°C
  Growth strain: DH5alpha
  Copy number: High Copy
Gene/Insert
  Gene/Insert name: BirA
  Promoter: 35S
  Cloning method: Restriction Enzyme; 5′ cloning site NdeI (not destroyed); 3′ cloning site PstI (not destroyed)
Terms and licenses: Academic/Nonprofit Terms; Industry Terms: Not Available to Industry
Depositor comments: P19 from pEAQ-HT-DEST1
How to cite: pBirA-P19 was a gift from Silin Zhong (Addgene plasmid # 127919 ; http://n2t.net/addgene:127919 ; RRID:Addgene_127919)
